>Addgene plasmid #81877 | pDONR223_CNBD1_WT | addgene full sequence | sequence record 169000 | Addgene NGS Result
GGCAGTTCCCTACTCTCGCGTTAACGCTAGCATGGATGTTTTCCCAGTCACGACGTTGTAAAACGACGGC
CAGTCTTAAGCTCGGGCCCCAAATAATGATTTTATTTTGACTGATAGTGACCTGTTCGTTGCAACAAATT
GATGAGCAATGCTTTTTTATAATGCCAACTTTGTACAAAAAAGTTGGCACCATGCCGATGTCTTCTCTTC
CAGCAGCTATTTTGTCTCACATGACAGCTATTAACAATGTGCCTCCTCCTCCACTTCACAGTATACCAAA
CTTGAAAAAGTCTAAGCACATTAATTATGGCCAGTTGAATGCATTATGCCACATTAGAGGACAACACAGC
CGGAGTATGAGCAATATCTTATCAGCTCACGATACATTTATGAAGCAATATCCTAAAGTATTCCTGCACC
AAAAACCCAGACTTCCTAAACTTTTCAAACAGGAGGAACAAAGGGAACTCAATGAAGGCAAAGAGGAAAG
TCAACATCAACAACCTGATGATTCTAACAATATAGCTGTCCATGTTCAGAGAGCACATGGTGGCCATATT
TTATATAGACCAAAAAGAGCCACAGAGAAATTTGAAGAATTCCTAGCTATCTTAAAGAAATTGCCCATTC
ACAGGACGCCATATGAACACAAAACTGTGTGGAAGTTCCTGAAAACAATTCCAGATTTAACCTTTCAGCT
AAATGATAAGCATCTGAAAACACTTAGTAAGACTGTCTTTTCCGAAACCTGGTTGAAAGGCAGCACAGTG
GTTGCAAATGATGGATTTTATGTAATACTGAAAGGCCTAGCTCGACCTCAAACAAACGTGTATAAAAATC
TGATTGAAGGAAGTGATTCACCAGACTCGTTCATATCTCAGAGTTTCCACAGCTTCATTTGGAGTGAAGA
ATTCAAAAACTCTACACTTGCTGAGATGTACCTACCTTCATATGACTCAATGCTTAGCAAATGGAGTACC
TTTGGGACTCTGGAAGTTATGCCTCAGAATGAATCGGAAACACAGATGTTCTCGGTGGTGACAGAAGACG
ATTGTGAAATTCTTAAAATCCCAGCAAAGGGATATGCAAAGATAAAGGAGGAAAAAATAAAACTTGAAAA
TATGCAAAAGTTGAAATTAATCCGTATGTGTCCTTATTATGAGGAATGGCCTACTTTATCCATATATGAG
CTAATTGCACTCCTTAAATGGAAAAAATTTCCTCCAGGTCATGTGATAGTGGAAAGTGGAAATATAATTT
CTTTTGTGGGTTATATTAACTCTGGATGCTGTAACATTTATAGAAGTATTATAGGATTTGTGAAACTACG
ATCAAATAAAGTGAAAAGATCTCAAAAACTTGTTTATATGGGGAAACTTAAGGAGAAGGAGTCCTTTGGT
GAGATTAGCGTCCTTCTTCAAGTTCCTTTCACGTGCACAATCATTACCAAAAAAGAAGTTGAGATGGCAA
TCATTGAAGATAAGGACCTATTTGTGGCCTGATTGCCAACTTTCTTGTACAAAGTTGGCATTATAAGAAA
GCATTGCTTATCAATTTGTTGCAACGAACAGGTCACTATCAGTCAAAATAAAATCATTATTTGCCATCCA
GCTGATATCCCCTATAGTGAGTCGTATTACATGGTCATAGCTGTTTCCTGGCAGCTCTGGCCCGTGTCTC
AAAATCTCTGATGTTACATTGCACAAGATAAAAATATATCATCATGCCTCCTCTAGACCAGCCAGGACAG
AAATGCCTCGACTTCGCTGCTACCCAAGGTTGCCGGGTGACGCACACCGTGGAAACGGATGAAGGCACGA
ACCCAGTGGACATAAGCCTGTTCGGTTCGTAAGCTGTAATGCAAGTAGCGTATGCGCTCACGCAACTGGT
CCAGAACCTTGACCGAACGCAGCGGTGGTAACGGCGCAGTGGCGGTTTTCATGGCTTGTTATGACTGTTT
TTTTGGGGTACAGTCTATGCCTCGGGCATCCAAGCAGCAAGCGCGTTACGCCGTGGGTCGATGTTTGATG
TTATGGAGCAGCAACGATGTTACGCAGCAGGGCAGTCGCCCTAAAACAAAGTTAAACATTATGAGGGAAG
CGGTGATCGCCGAAGTATCGACTCAACTATCAGAGGTAGTTGGCGTCATCGAGCGCCATCTCGAACCGAC
GTTGCTGGCCGTACATTTGTACGGCTCCGCAGTGGATGGCGGCCTGAAGCCACACAGTGATATTGATTTG
CTGGTTACGGTGACCGTAAGGCTTGATGAAACAACGCGGCGAGCTTTGATCAACGACCTTTTGGAAACTT
CGGCTTCCCCTGGAGAGAGCGAGATTCTCCGCGCTGTAGAAGTCACCATTGTTGTGCACGACGACATCAT
TCCGTGGCGTTATCCAGCTAAGCGCGAACTGCAATTTGGAGAATGGCAGCGCAATGACATTCTTGCAGGT
ATCTTCGAGCCAGCCACGATCGACATTGATCTGGCTATCTTGCTGACAAAAGCAAGAGAACATAGCGTTG
CCTTGGTAGGTCCAGCGGCGGAGGAACTCTTTGATCCGGTTCCTGAACAGGATCTATTTGAGGCGCTAAA
TGAAACCTTAACGCTATGGAACTCGCCGCCCGACTGGGCTGGCGATGAGCGAAATGTAGTGCTTACGTTG
TCCCGCATTTGGTACAGCGCAGTAACCGGCAAAATCGCGCCGAAGGATGTCGCTGCCGACTGGGCAATGG
AGCGCCTGCCGGCCCAGTATCAGCCCGTCATACTTGAAGCTAGACAGGCTTATCTTGGACAAGAAGAAGA
TCGCTTGGCCTCGCGCGCAGATCAGTTGGAAGAATTTGTCCACTACGTGAAAGGCGAGATCACCAAGGTA
GTCGGCAAATAACCCTCGAGCCACCCATGACCAAAATCCCTTAACGTGAGTTACGCGTCGTTCCACTGAG
CGTCAGACCCCGTAGAAAAGATCAAAGGATCTTCTTGAGATCCTTTTTTTCTGCGCGTAATCTGCTGCTT
GCAAACAAAAAAACCACCGCTACCAGCGGTGGTTTGTTTGCCGGATCAAGAGCTACCAACTCTTTTTCCG
AAGGTAACTGGCTTCAGCAGAGCGCAGATACCAAATACTGTTCTTCTAGTGTAGCCGTAGTTAGGCCACC
ACTTCAAGAACTCTGTAGCACCGCCTACATACCTCGCTCTGCTAATCCTGTTACCAGTGGCTGCTGCCAG
TGGCGATAAGTCGTGTCTTACCGGGTTGGACTCAAGACGATAGTTACCGGATAAGGCGCAGCGGTCGGGC
TGAACGGGGGGTTCGTGCACACAGCCCAGCTTGGAGCGAACGACCTACACCGAACTGAGATACCTACAGC
GTGAGCTATGAGAAAGCGCCACGCTTCCCGAAGGGAGAAAGGCGGACAGGTATCCGGTAAGCGGCAGGGT
CGGAACAGGAGAGCGCACGAGGGAGCTTCCAGGGGGAAACGCCTGGTATCTTTATAGTCCTGTCGGGTTT
CGCCACCTCTGACTTGAGCGTCGATTTTTGTGATGCTCGTCAGGGGGGCGGAGCCTATGGAAAAACGCCA
GCAACGCGGCCTTTTTACGGTTCCTGGCCTTTTGCTGGCCTTTTGCTCACATGTTCTTTCCTGCGTTATC
CCCTGATTCTGTGGATAACCGTATTACCGCCTTTGAGTGAGCTGATACCGCTCGCCGCAGCCGAACGACC
GAGCGCAGCGAGTCAGTGAGCGAGGAAGCGGAAGAGCGCCCAATACGCAAACCGCCTCTCCCCGCGCGTT
GGCCGATTCATTAATGCAGCTGGCACGACAGGTTTCCCGACTGGAAAGCGGGCAGTGAGCGCAACGCAAT
TAATACGCGTACCGCTAGCCAGGAAGAGTTTGTAGAAACGCAAAAAGGCCATCCGTCAGGATGGCCTTCT
GCTTAGTTTGATGCCTGGCAGTTTATGGCGGGCGTCCTGCCCGCCACCCTCCGGGCCGTTGCTTCACAAC
GTTCAAATCCGCTCCCGGCGGATTTGTCCTACTCAGGAGAGCGTTCACCGACAAACAACAGATAAAACGA
AAGGCCCAGTCTTCCGACTGAGCCTTTCGTTTTATTTGATGCCT
Features (pLannotate 1.2.2; 12 found; start..end, strand, type, name):
     38..74      -  CDS            lacZα (fragment): LacZα fragment of β-galactosidase; lacZ fragment
     91..186     +  protein_bind   attL3: mutant version of attL; recombination site for the Gateway® LR reaction LR Clonase™
    192..1499    +  CDS            CNBD1: CNBD1_HUMAN - Experimental evidence at transcript level: Swiss-Prot protein existence level 2. From Homo sapiens (Human).
   1507..1602    -  protein_bind   attL3: mutant version of attL; recombination site for the Gateway® LR reaction LR Clonase™
   1621..1639    -  promoter       T7 promoter: promoter for bacteriophage T7 RNA polymerase
   1829..1852    +  promoter       Pc promoter (fragment): intI1 (promoter lies within the coding sequence); class 1 integron promoter
   2028..2084    +  CDS            GmR (fragment): gentamycin acetyltransferase; aacC1; confers resistance to gentamycin
   2091..2882    +  CDS            SmR: aminoglycoside adenylyltransferase (Murphy, 1985); aadA; confers resistance to spectinomycin and streptomycin
   2975..3563    +  rep_origin     ori: high-copy-number ColE1/pMB1/pBR322/pUC origin of replication
   3746..3838    +  CDS            lacI (fragment): lac repressor; lacI; The lac repressor binds to the lac operator to inhibit transcription in E. coli. This inhibition can be relieved by adding lactose or isopropyl-β-D-thiogalactopyranoside (IPTG).
   3893..3920    -  terminator     rrnB T2 terminator: transcription terminator T2 from the E. coli rrnB gene
   4052..4095    +  terminator     rrnB T1 terminator: Escherichia coli rrnB; transcription terminator T1 from the E. coli rrnB gene
