[The description below was written by a language model from this plasmid's Addgene catalogue record and pLannotate feature annotations shown in this document.]
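Description:
pDONR223_CNBD1_WT is a Gateway entry clone built on the Invitrogen pDONR223 backbone, carrying the wild-type human CNBD1 open reading frame (cyclic nucleotide binding domain containing 1). It belongs to the Target Accelerator Plasmid Collection, a set of ORF clones assembled for the systematic functional testing of cancer-associated genes and variants; this clone is the wild-type reference form of the gene. The plasmid is about 4.1 kb. It replicates in E. coli from a high-copy ColE1/pUC-type origin and is selected with spectinomycin through the aadA (SmR) aminoglycoside adenylyltransferase gene. That gene sits downstream of a fragment of the class 1 integron Pc promoter and a short remnant of a gentamicin resistance gene.

The CNBD1 coding sequence of roughly 1.3 kb is flanked on both sides by attL-type recombination sites, both of which the automated annotation labels as attL3. These sites allow the ORF to be transferred by an LR Clonase reaction into any compatible Gateway destination vector. The record lists no promoter for the insert, so the entry clone is a shuttle and archival form rather than an expression construct. The only nearby promoter is a T7 promoter outside the downstream att site, on the opposite strand and pointing back toward the insert, so it would not yield sense transcript. The clone is in the "closed" configuration, meaning a stop codon immediately follows the ORF. The native protein or N-terminal fusions can therefore be expressed after transfer, but C-terminal tags supplied by a destination vector will not be read through. The rrnB T1 and T2 terminators insulate the cloning region from transcription originating in the backbone. The small lacZα and lacI fragments are backbone remnants with no functional role.
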