Addgene plasmid #81877: pDONR223_CNBD1_WT
Purpose: Gateway Donor vector containing CNBD1 , part of the Target Accelerator Plasmid Collection.
Depositing lab: Jesse Boehm & William Hahn & David Root. Depositing organization: Broad Institute. Publication: Systematic Functional Interrogation of Rare Cancer Variants Identifies Oncogenic Alleles. Kim E, Ilic N, Shrestha Y, Zou L, Kamburov A, Zhu C, Yang X, Lubonja R, Tran N, Nguyen C, Lawrence MS, Piccioni F, Bagul M, Doench JG, Chouinard CR, Wu X, Hogstrom L, Natoli T, Tamayo P, Horn H, Corsello SM, Lage K, Root DE, Subramanian A, Golub TR, Getz G, Boehm JS, Hahn WC. Cancer Discov. 2016 Jul;6(7):714-26. doi: 10.1158/2159-8290.CD-16-0160. Epub 2016 May 4. PubMed 27147599.
Backbone
  Vector backbone: pDONR223
  Backbone manufacturer: Invitrogen
  Backbone size w/o insert (bp): 2790
  Vector type: Gateway Entry vector
Growth in bacteria
  Bacterial resistance: Spectinomycin, 50 μg/mL
  Growth temperature: 37°C
  Growth strain: DH5alpha
  Copy number: High Copy
Gene/Insert
  Gene/Insert name: CNBD1
  Species: H. sapiens (human)
  Mutation: WT
  GenBank ID: NM_173538.2
  Entrez Gene: CNBD1
  Promoter: None
  Cloning method: Gateway Cloning
  Sequencing primers: 5′ M13pUC-fwd; 3′ M13-Rev
Terms and licenses: Academic/Nonprofit Terms; Industry Terms: Not Available to Industry
Depositor comments: Closed state: stop codon immediately follows insert
How to cite: pDONR223_CNBD1_WT was a gift from Jesse Boehm & William Hahn & David Root (Addgene plasmid # 81877 ; http://n2t.net/addgene:81877 ; RRID:Addgene_81877)
