>Addgene plasmid #81877 | pDONR223_CNBD1_WT | depositor partial sequence | sequence record 155196 | Insert sequence
ATGCCGATGTCTTCTCTTCCAGCAGCTATTTTGTCTCACATGACAGCTATTAACAATGTGCCTCCTCCTC
CACTTCACAGTATACCAAACTTGAAAAAGTCTAAGCACATTAATTATGGCCAGTTGAATGCATTATGCCA
CATTAGAGGACAACACAGCCGGAGTATGAGCAATATCTTATCAGCTCACGATACATTTATGAAGCAATAT
CCTAAAGTATTCCTGCACCAAAAACCCAGACTTCCTAAACTTTTCAAACAGGAGGAACAAAGGGAACTCA
ATGAAGGCAAAGAGGAAAGTCAACATCAACAACCTGATGATTCTAACAATATAGCTGTCCATGTTCAGAG
AGCACATGGTGGCCATATTTTATATAGACCAAAAAGAGCCACAGAGAAATTTGAAGAATTCCTAGCTATC
TTAAAGAAATTGCCCATTCACAGGACGCCATATGAACACAAAACTGTGTGGAAGTTCCTGAAAACAATTC
CAGATTTAACCTTTCAGCTAAATGATAAGCATCTGAAAACACTTAGTAAGACTGTCTTTTCCGAAACCTG
GTTGAAAGGCAGCACAGTGGTTGCAAATGATGGATTTTATGTAATACTGAAAGGCCTAGCTCGACCTCAA
ACAAACGTGTATAAAAATCTGATTGAAGGAAGTGATTCACCAGACTCGTTCATATCTCAGAGTTTCCACA
GCTTCATTTGGAGTGAAGAATTCAAAAACTCTACACTTGCTGAGATGTACCTACCTTCATATGACTCAAT
GCTTAGCAAATGGAGTACCTTTGGGACTCTGGAAGTTATGCCTCAGAATGAATCGGAAACACAGATGTTC
TCGGTGGTGACAGAAGACGATTGTGAAATTCTTAAAATCCCAGCAAAGGGATATGCAAAGATAAAGGAGG
AAAAAATAAAACTTGAAAATATGCAAAAGTTGAAATTAATCCGTATGTGTCCTTATTATGAGGAATGGCC
TACTTTATCCATATATGAGCTAATTGCACTCCTTAAATGGAAAAAATTTCCTCCAGGTCATGTGATAGTG
GAAAGTGGAAATATAATTTCTTTTGTGGGTTATATTAACTCTGGATGCTGTAACATTTATAGAAGTATTA
TAGGATTTGTGAAACTACGATCAAATAAAGTGAAAAGATCTCAAAAACTTGTTTATATGGGGAAACTTAA
GGAGAAGGAGTCCTTTGGTGAGATTAGCGTCCTTCTTCAAGTTCCTTTCACGTGCACAATCATTACCAAA
AAAGAAGTTGAGATGGCAATCATTGAAGATAAGGACCTATTTGTGGCC
